Addgene plasmid #208073: pEGFP-hsRPA32-Ala10 (MSW#508)
Purpose: expression of GFP-tagged hsRPA2-Ala10 in human cells
Depositing lab: Marc Wold.
Backbone
  Vector backbone: pEGFP
  Backbone manufacturer: Clontech
  Vector type: Mammalian Expression
Growth in bacteria
  Bacterial resistance: Kanamycin, 50 μg/mL
  Growth temperature: 37°C
  Growth strain: DH5alpha
  Copy number: High Copy
Gene/Insert
  Gene/Insert name: RPA2 (alt name: RPA32)
  Species: H. sapiens (human)
  Mutation: mutations of 10 ser/thr residues in N-them domain: S4,8,11-13,23,29,33,39A,T21A
  Entrez Gene: RPA2 (a.k.a. REPA2, RP-A p32, RP-A p34, RPA32)
  Tag / fusion protein: GFP (N terminal on backbone)
  Cloning method: Restriction Enzyme; 5′ cloning site Quick-change mutations (unknown if destroyed)
Terms and licenses: Academic/Nonprofit Terms; Industry Terms: Not Available to Industry
Depositor comments: Plasmid to express GFP-hsRPA32 mutant in human cells. hsRPA32-Ala10 gene from PMID: 12819197, subcloned into pEGFP as in PMID: 19942684.
How to cite: pEGFP-hsRPA32-Ala10 (MSW#508) was a gift from Marc Wold (Addgene plasmid # 208073 ; http://n2t.net/addgene:208073 ; RRID:Addgene_208073)
