[The description below was written by a language model from this plasmid's Addgene catalogue record and pLannotate feature annotations shown in this document.]
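Description:
pEGFP-hsRPA32-Ala10 is a mammalian expression plasmid of about 5.5 kb built on the Clontech pEGFP backbone, designed to produce a GFP-tagged mutant of the human RPA2 protein (RPA32, the 32 kDa subunit of replication protein A) in human cells. It is maintained at high copy in E. coli through a ColE1/pUC-type origin and selected with kanamycin. The NeoR/KanR aminoglycoside phosphotransferase gene is preceded by both a bacterial (bla-type) promoter and the SV40 enhancer/early promoter and is followed by the HSV TK polyadenylation signal. This arrangement lets the same marker confer kanamycin resistance in bacteria and G418 resistance in mammalian cells. An f1 origin is also present and allows single-stranded DNA production.

The expression cassette runs on the reverse strand of the deposited sequence. The CMV immediate-early enhancer and promoter drive EGFP, which is joined through a remnant of the multiple cloning site to the RPA2 coding sequence, so the tag sits at the N terminus. The SV40 poly(A) signal terminates the transcript. The short bGH poly(A), ble and large T antigen annotations are fragments of backbone sequence rather than functional elements.

The "Ala10" allele replaces ten serine and threonine residues in the N-terminal domain of RPA2 with alanine (S4, S8, S11, S12, S13, T21, S23, S29, S33 and S39). These substitutions remove the hydroxyl side chains at all ten positions, so none of them can be phosphorylated. According to the depositor, the mutant gene came from earlier work and was subcloned into pEGFP. The record states only expression in human cells as the purpose. The fluorescent tag would allow the mutant subunit's localisation and behaviour to be followed, for instance in studies of DNA replication or the DNA damage response, where RPA acts.
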