Features (pLannotate 1.2.2; 16 found; start..end, strand, type, name):
    557..575     -  misc_feature   MCS (fragment): multiple cloning site
    576..1292    -  CDS            EGFP: EGFP is a basic (constitutively fluorescent) green fluorescent protein published in 1996, derived from Aequorea victoria. It is reported to be a rapidly-maturing weak dimer with moderate acid sensitivity.
   1337..1540    -  promoter       CMV promoter: human cytomegalovirus (CMV) immediate early promoter
   1541..1844    -  enhancer       CMV enhancer: human cytomegalovirus immediate early enhancer
   2019..2607    -  rep_origin     ori: high-copy-number ColE1/pMB1/pBR322/pUC origin of replication
   2829..2845    +  polyA_signal   bGH poly(A) signal (fragment): bovine growth hormone polyadenylation signal
   2936..2983    -  polyA_signal   HSV TK poly(A) signal: herpes simplex virus thymidine kinase polyadenylation signal (Cole and Stacy, 1985)
   3042..3194    -  CDS            ble (fragment): BLE_KLEPN - Experimental evidence at protein level: Swiss-Prot protein existence level 1. Binding protein with a strong affinity to the bleomycin family of antibiotics. Binds to CL990; an antimitotic-antibiotic compound. From Klebsiella pneumoniae.
   3215..4009    -  CDS            NeoR/KanR: aminoglycoside phosphotransferase from Tn5; aph(3')-II (or nptII); confers resistance to neomycin, kanamycin, and G418 (Geneticin®)
   4044..4401    -  promoter       SV40 promoter: SV40 enhancer and early promoter
   4403..4507    -  promoter       AmpR promoter: bla
   4534..4962    +  rep_origin     f1 ori (sequence partly withheld): f1 bacteriophage origin of replication; arrow indicates direction of (+) strand synthesis
   4996..5117    -  polyA_signal   SV40 poly(A) signal: SV40 polyadenylation signal
   5140..5224    -  CDS            large T antigen (fragment): large T antigen from SV40 (simian virus 40)
   5236..5261    -  misc_feature   MCS (fragment): multiple cloning site
   5265..548     -  CDS            RPA2 (across the origin): RFA2_HUMAN - Also known as REPA2, RPA32, RPA34. Experimental evidence at protein level: Swiss-Prot protein existence level 1. As part of the heterotrimeric replication protein A complex (RPA/RP-A), binds and stabilizes single-stranded DNA intermediates, that form during DNA replication or upon DNA stress. It prevents their reannealing and in parallel, recruits and activates different proteins and complexes involved in DNA metabolism. Thereby, it plays an essential role both in DNA replication and the cellular response to DNA damage. In the cellular response to DNA damage, the RPA complex contr
>Addgene plasmid #208073 | pEGFP-hsRPA32-Ala10 (MSW#508) | addgene full sequence | sequence record 416910 | Addgene NGS Result
ATAGGTGCTCTCCCTGCTGAGGGCTGGCTGTTGGCTTTGCTTAGTACCATGTGTGCATTGATCACTTCCA
GAATATGTGTGGTGAACTCATTCATATCCTCCAGGGGCATGATCTTAAAGGCTACCAGGCTCTTTTTGTT
CTGAAAAGATCTCAGGTGGCCTGCCACTTTCACATATGTTTCTGGAGGAACCACAGTGTTTTCACTGCTG
GTGTCATCTGTGTCAACCCACTGGCGAACGTCCATGGGTGCAGCTGTCATGTCATCTATTTTGTAAACAA
TGTTGGTTGGAGCCTTCTCTGCATGTCTGATGATCCCCACAATAGTGACCTGTGAAATCTCAACATTCCC
AATTCTGAACACTTCATCAACCAAAGTGGCAGAAAGCAGCTGAGATATAGTACAGGGCACAATGTGCTGG
GCTCGGGCTCTTGCTTTCTTTTCGGCTTGAGCAGGTGCGGGCGCTCCAAAGCCCCCCGGCGCCTGCGCGT
AGCCGCCGGCTCCCCCGTATGCCGCGGCGCCATAGGCTTCGAATCCAGCATTCCACATGCCTCCACCTCG
AGATCTGAGTCCGGACTTGTACAGCTCGTCCATGCCGAGAGTGATCCCGGCGGCGGTCACGAACTCCAGC
AGGACCATGTGATCGCGCTTCTCGTTGGGGTCTTTGCTCAGGGCGGACTGGGTGCTCAGGTAGTGGTTGT
CGGGCAGCAGCACGGGGCCGTCGCCGATGGGGGTGTTCTGCTGGTAGTGGTCGGCGAGCTGCACGCTGCC
GTCCTCGATGTTGTGGCGGATCTTGAAGTTCACCTTGATGCCGTTCTTCTGCTTGTCGGCCATGATATAG
ACGTTGTGGCTGTTGTAGTTGTACTCCAGCTTGTGCCCCAGGATGTTGCCGTCCTCCTTGAAGTCGATGC
CCTTCAGCTCGATGCGGTTCACCAGGGTGTCGCCCTCGAACTTCACCTCGGCGCGGGTCTTGTAGTTGCC
GTCGTCCTTGAAGAAGATGGTGCGCTCCTGGACGTAGCCTTCGGGCATGGCGGACTTGAAGAAGTCGTGC
TGCTTCATGTGGTCGGGGTAGCGGCTGAAGCACTGCACGCCGTAGGTCAGGGTGGTCACGAGGGTGGGCC
AGGGCACGGGCAGCTTGCCGGTGGTGCAGATGAACTTCAGGGTCAGCTTGCCGTAGGTGGCATCGCCCTC
GCCCTCGCCGGACACGCTGAACTTGTGGCCGTTTACGTCGCCGTCCAGCTCGACCAGGATGGGCACCACC
CCGGTGAACAGCTCCTCGCCCTTGCTCACCATGGTGGCGACCGGTAGCGCTAGCGGATCTGACGGTTCAC
TAAACCAGCTCTGCTTATATAGACCTCCCACCGTACACGCCTACCGCCCATTTGCGTCAATGGGGCGGAG
TTGTTACGACATTTTGGAAAGTCCCGTTGATTTTGGTGCCAAAACAAACTCCCATTGACGTCAATGGGGT
GGAGACTTGGAAATCCCCGTGAGTCAAACCGCTATCCACGCCCATTGATGTACTGCCAAAACCGCATCAC
CATGGTAATAGCGATGACTAATACGTAGATGTACTGCCAAGTAGGAAAGTCCCATAAGGTCATGTACTGG
GCATAATGCCAGGCGGGCCATTTACCGTCATTGACGTCAATAGGGGGCGTACTTGGCATATGATACACTT
GATGTACTGCCAAGTGGGCAGTTTACCGTAAATACTCCACCCATTGACGTCAATGGAAAGTCCCTATTGG
CGTTACTATGGGAACATACGTCATTATTGACGTCAATGGGCGGGGGTCGTTGGGCGGTCAGCCAGGCGGG
CCATTTACCGTAAGTTATGTAACGCGGAACTCCATATATGGGCTATGAACTAATGACCCCGTAATTGATT
ACTATTAATAACTAATGCATGGCGGTAATACGGTTATCCACAGAATCAGGGGATAACGCAGGAAAGAACA
TGTGAGCAAAAGGCCAGCAAAAGGCCAGGAACCGTAAAAAGGCCGCGTTGCTGGCGTTTTTCCATAGGCT
CCGCCCCCCTGACGAGCATCACAAAAATCGACGCTCAAGTCAGAGGTGGCGAAACCCGACAGGACTATAA
AGATACCAGGCGTTTCCCCCTGGAAGCTCCCTCGTGCGCTCTCCTGTTCCGACCCTGCCGCTTACCGGAT
ACCTGTCCGCCTTTCTCCCTTCGGGAAGCGTGGCGCTTTCTCATAGCTCACGCTGTAGGTATCTCAGTTC
GGTGTAGGTCGTTCGCTCCAAGCTGGGCTGTGTGCACGAACCCCCCGTTCAGCCCGACCGCTGCGCCTTA
TCCGGTAACTATCGTCTTGAGTCCAACCCGGTAAGACACGACTTATCGCCACTGGCAGCAGCCACTGGTA
ACAGGATTAGCAGAGCGAGGTATGTAGGCGGTGCTACAGAGTTCTTGAAGTGGTGGCCTAACTACGGCTA
CACTAGAAGAACAGTATTTGGTATCTGCGCTCTGCTGAAGCCAGTTACCTTCGGAAAAAGAGTTGGTAGC
TCTTGATCCGGCAAACAAACCACCGCTGGTAGCGGTGGTTTTTTTGTTTGCAAGCAGCAGATTACGCGCA
GAAAAAAAGGATCTCAAGAAGATCCTTTGATCTTTTCTACGGGGTCTGACGCTCAGTGGAACGAAAACTC
ACGTTAAGGGATTTTGGTCATGAGATTATCAAAAAGGATCTTCACCTAGATCCTTTTAAATTAAAAATGA
AGTTTTAAATCAATCTAAAGTATATATGAGTAACCTGAGGCTATGGCAGGGCCTGCCGCCCCGACGTTGG
CTGCGAGCCCTGGGCCTTCACCCGAACTTGGGGGGTGGGGTGGGGAAAAGGAAGAAACGCGGGCGTATTG
GCCCCAATGGGGTCTCGGTGGGGTATCGACAGAGTGCCAGCCCTGGGACCGAACCCCGCGTTTATGAACA
AACGACCCAACACCGTGCGTTTTATTCTGTCTTTTTATTGCCGTCATAGCGCGGGTTCCTTCCGGTATTG
TCTCCTTCCGTGTTTCAGTTAGCCTCCCCCTAGGGTGGGCGAAGAACTCCAGCATGAGATCCCCGCGCTG
GAGGATCATCCAGCCGGCGTCCCGGAAAACGATTCCGAAGCCCAACCTTTCATAGAAGGCGGCGGTGGAA
TCGAAATCTCGTGATGGCAGGTTGGGCGTCGCTTGGTCGGTCATTTCGAACCCCAGAGTCCCGCTCAGAA
GAACTCGTCAAGAAGGCGATAGAAGGCGATGCGCTGCGAATCGGGAGCGGCGATACCGTAAAGCACGAGG
AAGCGGTCAGCCCATTCGCCGCCAAGCTCTTCAGCAATATCACGGGTAGCCAACGCTATGTCCTGATAGC
GGTCCGCCACACCCAGCCGGCCACAGTCGATGAATCCAGAAAAGCGGCCATTTTCCACCATGATATTCGG
CAAGCAGGCATCGCCATGGGTCACGACGAGATCCTCGCCGTCGGGCATGCTCGCCTTGAGCCTGGCGAAC
AGTTCGGCTGGCGCGAGCCCCTGATGCTCTTCGTCCAGATCATCCTGATCGACAAGACCGGCTTCCATCC
GAGTACGTGCTCGCTCGATGCGATGTTTCGCTTGGTGGTCGAATGGGCAGGTAGCCGGATCAAGCGTATG
CAGCCGCCGCATTGCATCAGCCATGATGGATACTTTCTCGGCAGGAGCAAGGTGAGATGACAGGAGATCC
TGCCCCGGCACTTCGCCCAATAGCAGCCAGTCCCTTCCCGCTTCAGTGACAACGTCGAGCACAGCTGCGC
AAGGAACGCCCGTCGTGGCCAGCCACGATAGCCGCGCTGCCTCGTCTTGCAGTTCATTCAGGGCACCGGA
CAGGTCGGTCTTGACAAAAAGAACCGGGCGCCCCTGCGCTGACAGCCGGAACACGGCGGCATCAGAGCAG
CCGATTGTCTGTTGTGCCCAGTCATAGCCGAATAGCCTCTCCACCCAAGCGGCCGGAGAACCTGCGTGCA
ATCCATCTTGTTCAATCATGCGAAACGATCCTCATCCTGTCTCTTGATCGATCTTTGCAAAAGCCTAGGC
CTCCAAAAAAGCCTCCTCACTACTTCTGGAATAGCTCAGAGGCCGAGGCGGCCTCGGCCTCTGCATAAAT
AAAAAAAATTAGTCAGCCATGGGGCGGAGAATGGGCGGAACTGGGCGGAGTTAGGGGCGGGATGGGCGGA
GTTAGGGGCGGGACTATGGTTGCTGACTAATTGAGATGCATGCTTTGCATACTTCTGCCTGCTGGGGAGC
CTGGGGACTTTCCACACCTGGTTGCTGACTAATTGAGATGCATGCTTTGCATACTTCTGCCTGCTGGGGA
GCCTGGGGACTTTCCACACCCTAACTGACACACATTCCACAGCTGGTTCTTTCCGCCTCAGGACTCTTCC
TTTTTCAATATTATTGAAGCATTTATCAGGGTTATTGTCTCATGAGCGGATACATATTTGAATGTATTTA
GAAAAATAAACAAATAGGGGTTCCGCGCACATTTCCCCGAAAAGTGCCACCTG
[124 nt withheld, positions 4534-4657]
C
[91 nt withheld, positions 4659-4749]
A
[49 nt withheld, positions 4751-4799]
CCTTTGACGTTGGAGTCCACGTTCTTT
[37 nt withheld, positions 4827-4863]
ACCCTATCTCGGTCTATTCTTTTGATTTATAAGGGATTTTGCCGATTTCGGCCTATTGGTTAAAAAATGA
GCTGATTTAACAAAAATTTAACGCGAATTTTAACAAAATATTAACGCTTACAATTTACGCGTTAAGATAC
ATTGATGAGTTTGGACAAACCACAACTAGAATGCAGTGAAAAAAATGCTTTATTTGTGAAATTTGTGATG
CTATTGCTTTATTTGTAACCATTATAAGCTGCAATAAACAAGTTAACAACAACAATTGCATTCATTTTAT
GTTTCAGGTTCAGGGGGAGGTGTGGGAGGTTTTTTAAAGCAAGTAAAACCTCTACAAATGTGGTATGGCT
GATTATGATCAGTTATCTAGATCCGGTGGATCCCGGGCCCGCGGTACCTTATTCTGCATCTGTGGATTTA
AAATGGTCATCATCCACAGTAGAATAGATGTGCCCCTCATTGCTCAGAAAATCCACAGCTTGCTTGATTG
AGGATACAGACATGTGTTTCAGCTGGTTCTTGAGATCCTGAAAGTTCAACCCTTCAGGTCTTGGACAAGC
CTTAATCAAATTCAACACCTGGTTTTGGGCCACAGTGAGGCCATTTGCTGGCATGAAGCTATTCCCACCA
AAGTTCCCTGCTTCACTCATTCCTGGATTGCTG
